Addgene plasmid #198529: pEGFPN1-ATG9A
Purpose: Expression of ATG9A-GFP fusion protein in mammalian cells
Depositing lab: Juan Bonifacino. Depositing organization: National Institute of Child Health and Human Development (NICHD). Publication: AP-4 mediates export of ATG9A from the trans-Golgi network to promote autophagosome formation. Mattera R, Park SY, De Pace R, Guardia CM, Bonifacino JS. Proc Natl Acad Sci U S A. 2017 Dec 12;114(50):E10697-E10706. doi: 10.1073/pnas.1717327114. Epub 2017 Nov 27. PubMed 29180427.
Backbone
  Vector backbone: pEGFP-N1
  Backbone size w/o insert (bp): 4733
  Total vector size (bp): 7250
  Vector type: Mammalian Expression
  Selectable markers: Neomycin (select with G418)
Growth in bacteria
  Bacterial resistance: Kanamycin, 50 μg/mL
  Growth temperature: 37°C
  Growth strain: DH5alpha
  Copy number: Unknown
Gene/Insert
  Gene/Insert name: ATG9A
  Species: H. sapiens (human)
  Insert size (bp): 2517
  Mutation: silent mutations in codons 4 and 775
  Entrez Gene: ATG9A (a.k.a. APG9L1, MGD3208, mATG9)
  Promoter: CMV
  Tag / fusion protein: EGFP (C terminal on backbone)
  Cloning method: Restriction Enzyme; 5′ cloning site EcoRI (not destroyed); 3′ cloning site SalI (not destroyed)
  Sequencing primers: 5′ pEGFP-N forward: 5’ CATTGACGCAAATGGGCGGTAGGCGTG; 3′ pEGFP-N reverse: 5’ GTGGCCGTTTACGTCGCCGTCCAGCTC
Terms and licenses: Academic/Nonprofit Terms; Industry Terms: Not Available to Industry
How to cite: pEGFPN1-ATG9A was a gift from Juan Bonifacino (Addgene plasmid # 198529 ; http://n2t.net/addgene:198529 ; RRID:Addgene_198529)
