[The description below was written by a language model from this plasmid's Addgene catalogue record and pLannotate feature annotations shown in this document.]
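Description:
pEGFPN1-ATG9A is a 7,250 bp mammalian expression plasmid built on the pEGFP-N1 backbone, designed to produce human ATG9A fused at its C terminus to a green fluorescent protein. The 2,517 bp ATG9A coding sequence was inserted between the EcoRI and SalI sites of the multiple cloning site, both of which were retained, and it carries silent mutations in codons 4 and 775 that leave the protein sequence unchanged. Transcription is driven by the human cytomegalovirus immediate early enhancer and promoter. The ATG9A reading frame continues through a short stretch of residual polylinker into the fluorescent protein and ends at an SV40 polyadenylation signal. The catalogue entry lists the tag as EGFP, whereas the automated annotation of the sequenced plasmid calls it mEGFP, the A206K monomerizing variant. The record does not resolve this discrepancy.

The plasmid replicates in E. coli from a high-copy ColE1/pUC-type origin and also carries an f1 phage origin. A single Tn5 aminoglycoside phosphotransferase gene (NeoR/KanR) provides selection in both hosts. A bacterial promoter upstream of it confers kanamycin resistance in E. coli, while the SV40 enhancer and early promoter, together with an HSV TK polyadenylation signal, allow G418 selection of stably transfected mammalian cells. The short fragments annotated as RSF ori, large T antigen, ble and bGH poly(A) are partial matches, most likely backbone remnants rather than functional elements.

ATG9A is a protein of the autophagy machinery that cycles between the trans-Golgi network and endosomal compartments and contributes to autophagosome formation. The fusion is suited to visualizing its localization and trafficking in mammalian cells, in keeping with the associated study of AP-4-dependent export of ATG9A from the trans-Golgi network.
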