Features (pLannotate 1.2.2; 17 found; start..end, strand, type, name):
      9..43      +  rep_origin     RSF ori (fragment): Plasmids containing the RSF 1030 origin of replication can be propagated in E. coli cells that contain additional plasmids with compatible origins.
    111..414     +  enhancer       CMV enhancer: human cytomegalovirus immediate early enhancer
    415..618     +  promoter       CMV promoter: human cytomegalovirus (CMV) immediate early promoter
    641..686     +  misc_feature   MCS (fragment): multiple cloning site
    687..3203    +  CDS            ATG9A: ATG9A_HUMAN - Also known as APG9L1. Experimental evidence at protein level: Swiss-Prot protein existence level 1. Involved in autophagy and cytoplasm to vacuole transport (Cvt) vesicle formation. Plays a key role in the organization of the preautophagosomal structure/phagophore assembly site (PAS), the nucleating site for formation of the sequestering vesicle. Cycles between a juxta-nuclear trans-Golgi network compartment and late endosomes. Nutrient starvation induces accumulation on autophagosomes. Starvation-dependent trafficking requires ULK1, ATG13 and SUPT20H. From Homo sapiens (Human).
   3206..3238    +  misc_feature   MCS (fragment): multiple cloning site
   3246..3965    +  CDS            mEGFP: enhanced GFP with monomerizing A206K mutation (Zacharias et al., 2002) mammalian codon-optimized
   3982..4065    +  CDS            large T antigen (fragment): large T antigen from SV40 (simian virus 40)
   4088..4209    +  polyA_signal   SV40 poly(A) signal: SV40 polyadenylation signal
   4243..4671    -  rep_origin     f1 ori (sequence partly withheld): f1 bacteriophage origin of replication; arrow indicates direction of (+) strand synthesis
   4698..4802    +  promoter       AmpR promoter: bla
   4804..5161    +  promoter       SV40 promoter: SV40 enhancer and early promoter
   5196..5990    +  CDS            NeoR/KanR: aminoglycoside phosphotransferase from Tn5; aph(3')-II (or nptII); confers resistance to neomycin, kanamycin, and G418 (Geneticin®)
   6011..6163    +  CDS            ble (fragment): BLE_KLEPN - Experimental evidence at protein level: Swiss-Prot protein existence level 1. Binding protein with a strong affinity to the bleomycin family of antibiotics. Binds to CL990; an antimitotic-antibiotic compound. From Klebsiella pneumoniae.
   6222..6269    +  polyA_signal   HSV TK poly(A) signal: herpes simplex virus thymidine kinase polyadenylation signal (Cole and Stacy, 1985)
   6360..6376    -  polyA_signal   bGH poly(A) signal (fragment): bovine growth hormone polyadenylation signal
   6598..7186    +  rep_origin     ori: high-copy-number ColE1/pMB1/pBR322/pUC origin of replication
>Addgene plasmid #198529 | pEGFPN1-ATG9A | addgene full sequence | sequence record 388296 | Addgene NGS Result
TTCCTGCGTTATCCCCTGATTCTGTGGATAACCGTATTACCGCCATGCATTAGTTATTAATAGTAATCAA
TTACGGGGTCATTAGTTCATAGCCCATATATGGAGTTCCGCGTTACATAACTTACGGTAAATGGCCCGCC
TGGCTGACCGCCCAACGACCCCCGCCCATTGACGTCAATAATGACGTATGTTCCCATAGTAACGCCAATA
GGGACTTTCCATTGACGTCAATGGGTGGAGTATTTACGGTAAACTGCCCACTTGGCAGTACATCAAGTGT
ATCATATGCCAAGTACGCCCCCTATTGACGTCAATGACGGTAAATGGCCCGCCTGGCATTATGCCCAGTA
CATGACCTTATGGGACTTTCCTACTTGGCAGTACATCTACGTATTAGTCATCGCTATTACCATGGTGATG
CGGTTTTGGCAGTACATCAATGGGCGTGGATAGCGGTTTGACTCACGGGGATTTCCAAGTCTCCACCCCA
TTGACGTCAATGGGAGTTTGTTTTGGCACCAAAATCAACGGGACTTTCCAAAATGTCGTAACAACTCCGC
CCCATTGACGCAAATGGGCGGTAGGCGTGTACGGTGGGAGGTCTATATAAGCAGAGCTGGTTTAGTGAAC
CGTCAGATCCGCTAGCGCTACCGGACTCAGATCTCGAGCTCAAGCTTCGAATTCTGATGGCGCAGTTCGA
CACTGAATACCAGCGCCTAGAGGCCTCCTATAGTGATTCACCCCCAGGGGAGGAGGACCTGTTGGTGCAC
GTCGCCGAGGGGAGCAAGTCACCTTGGCACCATATTGAAAACCTTGACCTCTTCTTCTCTCGAGTTTATA
ATCTGCACCAGAAGAATGGCTTCACATGTATGCTCATCGGGGAGATCTTTGAGCTCATGCAGTTCCTCTT
TGTGGTTGCCTTCACTACCTTCCTGGTCAGCTGCGTGGACTATGACATCCTATTTGCCAACAAGATGGTG
AACCACAGTCTTCACCCTACTGAACCCGTCAAGGTCACTCTGCCAGACGCCTTTTTGCCTGCTCAAGTCT
GTAGTGCCAGGATTCAGGAAAATGGCTCCCTTATCACCATCCTGGTCATTGCTGGTGTCTTCTGGATCCA
CCGGCTTATCAAGTTCATCTATAACATTTGCTGCTACTGGGAGATCCACTCCTTCTACCTGCACGCTCTG
CGCATCCCTATGTCTGCCCTTCCGTATTGCACGTGGCAAGAAGTGCAGGCCCGGATCGTGCAGACGCAGA
AGGAGCACCAGATCTGCATCCACAAACGTGAGCTGACAGAACTGGACATCTACCACCGCATCCTCCGTTT
CCAGAACTACATGGTGGCACTGGTTAACAAATCCCTCCTGCCTCTGCGCTTCCGCCTGCCTGGCCTCGGG
GAAGCTGTCTTCTTCACCCGTGGTCTCAAGTACAACTTTGAGCTGATCCTCTTCTGGGGACCTGGCTCTC
TGTTTCTCAATGAATGGAGCCTCAAGGCCGAGTACAAACGTGGGGGGCAACGGCTAGAGCTGGCCCAGCG
CCTCAGCAACCGCATCCTGTGGATTGGCATCGCTAACTTCCTGCTGTGCCCCCTCATCCTCATATGGCAA
ATCCTCTATGCCTTCTTCAGCTATGCTGAGGTGCTGAAGCGGGAGCCGGGGGCCCTGGGAGCACGCTGCT
GGTCACTCTATGGCCGCTGCTACCTCCGCCACTTCAACGAGCTGGAGCACGAGCTGCAGTCCCGCCTCAA
CCGTGGCTACAAGCCCGCCTCCAAGTACATGAATTGCTTCTTGTCACCTCTTTTGACACTGCTGGCCAAG
AATGGAGCCTTCTTCGCTGGCTCCATCCTGGCTGTGCTTATTGCCCTCACCATTTATGACGAAGATGTGT
TGGCTGTGGAACATGTGCTGACCACCGTCACACTCCTGGGGGTCACCGTGACCGTGTGCAGGTCCTTTAT
CCCGGACCAGCACATGGTGTTCTGCCCTGAGCAGCTGCTCCGCGTGATCCTCGCTCACATCCACTACATG
CCTGACCACTGGCAGGGTAATGCCCACCGCTCGCAGACCCGGGACGAGTTTGCCCAGCTCTTCCAGTACA
AGGCAGTGTTCATTTTGGAAGAGTTGCTGAGCCCCATTGTCACACCCCTCATCCTCATCTTCTGCCTGCG
CCCACGGGCCCTGGAGATTATAGACTTCTTCCGAAACTTCACCGTGGAGGTCGTTGGTGTGGGAGATACC
TGCTCCTTTGCTCAGATGGATGTTCGCCAGCATGGTCATCCCCAGTGGCTATCTGCTGGGCAGACAGAGG
CCTCAGTGTACCAGCAAGCTGAGGATGGAAAGACAGAGTTGTCACTCATGCACTTTGCCATCACCAACCC
TGGCTGGCAGCCACCACGTGAGAGCACAGCCTTCCTAGGCTTCCTCAAGGAGCAGGTTCAGCGGGATGGA
GCAGCTGCTAGCCTCGCCCAAGGGGGTCTGCTCCCTGAAAATGCCCTCTTTACGTCTATCCAGTCCTTAC
AATCTGAGTCTGAGCCCCTGAGCCTTATCGCAAATGTGGTAGCTGGCTCATCCTGCCGGGGCCCTCCACT
GCCCAGAGACCTGCAGGGCTCCAGGCACAGGGCTGAAGTCGCCTCTGCCCTGCGCTCCTTCTCCCCGCTG
CAACCCGGGCAGGCGCCCACAGGCCGGGCTCACAGCACCATGACAGGCTCTGGGGTGGATGCCAGGACAG
CCAGCTCCGGGAGCAGCGTGTGGGAAGGACAGCTGCAGAGCCTGGTGCTGTCAGAATATGCATCCACAGA
GATGAGCCTGCATGCCCTCTATATGCACCAGCTCCACAAGCAGCAGGCCCAGGCTGAACCTGAGCGGCAT
GTATGGCACCGCCGGGAGAGTGATGAGAGTGGAGAAAGCGCCCCTGATGAAGGGGGAGAGGGCGCCCGGG
CCCCCCAGTCTATCCCTCGCTCTGCTAGCTATCCCTGTGCAGCACCCCGGCCTGGAGCTCCTGAGACCAC
CGCCCTGCATGGGGGCTTCCAGAGGCGCTACGGTGGCATCACAGATCCTGGCACAGTGCCCAGGGTTCCC
TCTCATTTCTCTCGGCTGCCTCTTGGAGGGTGGGCAGAAGATGGGCAGTCGGCATCAAGGCACCCTGAGC
CCGTGCCCGAAGAGGGCTCGGAGGATGAGCTACCCCCTCAGGTGCACAAGGTAACGTCGACGGTACCGCG
GGCCCGGGATCCACCGGTCGCCACCATGGTGAGCAAGGGCGAGGAGCTGTTCACCGGGGTGGTGCCCATC
CTGGTCGAGCTGGACGGCGACGTAAACGGCCACAAGTTCAGCGTGTCCGGCGAGGGCGAGGGCGATGCCA
CCTACGGCAAGCTGACCCTGAAGTTCATCTGCACCACCGGCAAGCTGCCCGTGCCCTGGCCCACCCTCGT
GACCACCCTGACCTACGGCGTGCAGTGCTTCAGCCGCTACCCCGACCACATGAAGCAGCACGACTTCTTC
AAGTCCGCCATGCCCGAAGGCTACGTCCAGGAGCGCACCATCTTCTTCAAGGACGACGGCAACTACAAGA
CCCGCGCCGAGGTGAAGTTCGAGGGCGACACCCTGGTGAACCGCATCGAGCTGAAGGGCATCGACTTCAA
GGAGGACGGCAACATCCTGGGGCACAAGCTGGAGTACAACTACAACAGCCACAACGTCTATATCATGGCC
GACAAGCAGAAGAACGGCATCAAGGTGAACTTCAAGATCCGCCACAACATCGAGGACGGCAGCGTGCAGC
TCGCCGACCACTACCAGCAGAACACCCCCATCGGCGACGGCCCCGTGCTGCTGCCCGACAACCACTACCT
GAGCACCCAGTCCAAGCTGAGCAAAGACCCCAACGAGAAGCGCGATCACATGGTCCTGCTGGAGTTCGTG
ACCGCCGCCGGGATCACTCTCGGCATGGACGAGCTGTACAAGTAAAGCGGCCGCGACTCTAGATCATAAT
CAGCCATACCACATTTGTAGAGGTTTTACTTGCTTTAAAAAACCTCCCACACCTCCCCCTGAACCTGAAA
CATAAAATGAATGCAATTGTTGTTGTTAACTTGTTTATTGCAGCTTATAATGGTTACAAATAAAGCAATA
GCATCACAAATTTCACAAATAAAGCATTTTTTTCACTGCATTCTAGTTGTGGTTTGTCCAAACTCATCAA
TGTATCTTAAGGCGTAAATTGTAAGCGTTAATATTTTGTTAAAATTCGCGTTAAATTTTTGTTAAATCAG
CTCATTTTTTAACCAATAGGCCGAAATCGGCAAAATCCCTTATAAATCAAAAGAATAGACCGAGATAGGG
T
[37 nt withheld, positions 4342-4378]
AAAGAACGTGGACTCCAACGTCAAAGG
[49 nt withheld, positions 4406-4454]
T
[91 nt withheld, positions 4456-4546]
G
[124 nt withheld, positions 4548-4671]
CAGGTGGCACTTTTCGGGGAAATGTGCGCGGAACCCCTATTTGTTTATTTTTCTAAATACATTCAAATAT
GTATCCGCTCATGAGACAATAACCCTGATAAATGCTTCAATAATATTGAAAAAGGAAGAGTCCTGAGGCG
GAAAGAACCAGCTGTGGAATGTGTGTCAGTTAGGGTGTGGAAAGTCCCCAGGCTCCCCAGCAGGCAGAAG
TATGCAAAGCATGCATCTCAATTAGTCAGCAACCAGGTGTGGAAAGTCCCCAGGCTCCCCAGCAGGCAGA
AGTATGCAAAGCATGCATCTCAATTAGTCAGCAACCATAGTCCCGCCCCTAACTCCGCCCATCCCGCCCC
TAACTCCGCCCAGTTCCGCCCATTCTCCGCCCCATGGCTGACTAATTTTTTTTATTTATGCAGAGGCCGA
GGCCGCCTCGGCCTCTGAGCTATTCCAGAAGTAGTGAGGAGGCTTTTTTGGAGGCCTAGGCTTTTGCAAA
GATCGATCAAGAGACAGGATGAGGATCGTTTCGCATGATTGAACAAGATGGATTGCACGCAGGTTCTCCG
GCCGCTTGGGTGGAGAGGCTATTCGGCTATGACTGGGCACAACAGACAATCGGCTGCTCTGATGCCGCCG
TGTTCCGGCTGTCAGCGCAGGGGCGCCCGGTTCTTTTTGTCAAGACCGACCTGTCCGGTGCCCTGAATGA
ACTGCAAGACGAGGCAGCGCGGCTATCGTGGCTGGCCACGACGGGCGTTCCTTGCGCAGCTGTGCTCGAC
GTTGTCACTGAAGCGGGAAGGGACTGGCTGCTATTGGGCGAAGTGCCGGGGCAGGATCTCCTGTCATCTC
ACCTTGCTCCTGCCGAGAAAGTATCCATCATGGCTGATGCAATGCGGCGGCTGCATACGCTTGATCCGGC
TACCTGCCCATTCGACCACCAAGCGAAACATCGCATCGAGCGAGCACGTACTCGGATGGAAGCCGGTCTT
GTCGATCAGGATGATCTGGACGAAGAGCATCAGGGGCTCGCGCCAGCCGAACTGTTCGCCAGGCTCAAGG
CGAGCATGCCCGACGGCGAGGATCTCGTCGTGACCCATGGCGATGCCTGCTTGCCGAATATCATGGTGGA
AAATGGCCGCTTTTCTGGATTCATCGACTGTGGCCGGCTGGGTGTGGCGGACCGCTATCAGGACATAGCG
TTGGCTACCCGTGATATTGCTGAAGAGCTTGGCGGCGAATGGGCTGACCGCTTCCTCGTGCTTTACGGTA
TCGCCGCTCCCGATTCGCAGCGCATCGCCTTCTATCGCCTTCTTGACGAGTTCTTCTGAGCGGGACTCTG
GGGTTCGAAATGACCGACCAAGCGACGCCCAACCTGCCATCACGAGATTTCGATTCCACCGCCGCCTTCT
ATGAAAGGTTGGGCTTCGGAATCGTTTTCCGGGACGCCGGCTGGATGATCCTCCAGCGCGGGGATCTCAT
GCTGGAGTTCTTCGCCCACCCTAGGGGGAGGCTAACTGAAACACGGAAGGAGACAATACCGGAAGGAACC
CGCGCTATGACGGCAATAAAAAGACAGAATAAAACGCACGGTGTTGGGTCGTTTGTTCATAAACGCGGGG
TTCGGTCCCAGGGCTGGCACTCTGTCGATACCCCACCGAGACCCCATTGGGGCCAATACGCCCGCGTTTC
TTCCTTTTCCCCACCCCACCCCCCAAGTTCGGGTGAAGGCCCAGGGCTCGCAGCCAACGTCGGGGCGGCA
GGCCCTGCCATAGCCTCAGGTTACTCATATATACTTTAGATTGATTTAAAACTTCATTTTTAATTTAAAA
GGATCTAGGTGAAGATCCTTTTTGATAATCTCATGACCAAAATCCCTTAACGTGAGTTTTCGTTCCACTG
AGCGTCAGACCCCGTAGAAAAGATCAAAGGATCTTCTTGAGATCCTTTTTTTCTGCGCGTAATCTGCTGC
TTGCAAACAAAAAAACCACCGCTACCAGCGGTGGTTTGTTTGCCGGATCAAGAGCTACCAACTCTTTTTC
CGAAGGTAACTGGCTTCAGCAGAGCGCAGATACCAAATACTGTTCTTCTAGTGTAGCCGTAGTTAGGCCA
CCACTTCAAGAACTCTGTAGCACCGCCTACATACCTCGCTCTGCTAATCCTGTTACCAGTGGCTGCTGCC
AGTGGCGATAAGTCGTGTCTTACCGGGTTGGACTCAAGACGATAGTTACCGGATAAGGCGCAGCGGTCGG
GCTGAACGGGGGGTTCGTGCACACAGCCCAGCTTGGAGCGAACGACCTACACCGAACTGAGATACCTACA
GCGTGAGCTATGAGAAAGCGCCACGCTTCCCGAAGGGAGAAAGGCGGACAGGTATCCGGTAAGCGGCAGG
GTCGGAACAGGAGAGCGCACGAGGGAGCTTCCAGGGGGAAACGCCTGGTATCTTTATAGTCCTGTCGGGT
TTCGCCACCTCTGACTTGAGCGTCGATTTTTGTGATGCTCGTCAGGGGGGCGGAGCCTATGGAAAAACGC
CAGCAACGCGGCCTTTTTACGGTTCCTGGCCTTTTGCTGGCCTTTTGCTCACATGTTCT
